Addgene plasmid #116823: pHAGE-IDE__CAMK1D
Purpose: Lentiviral expression of IDE__CAMK1D fusion
Depositing lab: Gordon Mills & Kenneth Scott. Depositing organization: Baylor College of Medicine. Publication: Systematic Functional Annotation of Somatic Mutations in Cancer. Ng PK, Li J, Jeong KJ, Shao S, Chen H, Tsang YH, Sengupta S, Wang Z, Bhavana VH, Tran R, Soewito S, Minussi DC, Moreno D, Kong K, Dogruluk T, Lu H, Gao J, Tokheim C, Zhou DC, Johnson AM, Zeng J, Ip CKM, Ju Z, Wester M, Yu S, Li Y, Vellano CP, Schultz N, Karchin R, Ding L, Lu Y, Cheung LWT, Chen K, Shaw KR, Meric-Bernstam F, Scott KL, Yi S, Sahni N, Liang H, Mills GB. Cancer Cell. 2018 Mar 12;33(3):450-462.e10. doi: 10.1016/j.ccell.2018.01.021. PubMed 29533785.
Backbone
  Vector backbone: pHAGE
  Vector type: Lentiviral
Growth in bacteria
  Bacterial resistance: Ampicillin, 100 μg/mL
  Growth temperature: 37°C
  Growth strain: Stbl3
  Copy number: High Copy
Gene/Insert
  Gene/Insert name: IDE__CAMK1D
  Species: H. sapiens (human)
  Cloning method: Gateway Cloning
Terms and licenses: Academic/Nonprofit Terms; Industry Terms: Not Available to Industry
How to cite: pHAGE-IDE__CAMK1D was a gift from Gordon Mills & Kenneth Scott (Addgene plasmid # 116823 ; http://n2t.net/addgene:116823 ; RRID:Addgene_116823)
