[The description below was written by a language model from this plasmid's Addgene catalogue record and pLannotate feature annotations shown in this document.]
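Description:
pHAGE-IDE__CAMK1D is an HIV-1-based lentiviral expression plasmid built on the pHAGE backbone to deliver a human IDE–CAMK1D gene fusion into mammalian cells. In bacteria it is maintained through a high-copy ColE1/pUC-type origin and selected with ampicillin via the β-lactamase gene. The viral portion carries the elements needed for packaging and transduction: a truncated 5' LTR, the Ψ packaging signal with an adjoining gag fragment, the Rev response element for nuclear export of the genomic RNA, the cPPT/CTS, and a U3-deleted 3' LTR that makes the integrated provirus self-inactivating. Structural and enzymatic viral proteins are not encoded, so they must be provided separately during virus production.

The payload is driven by the strong constitutive human EF-1α promoter. Downstream, a fragment of insulin-degrading enzyme (IDE) is followed by a fragment of the calcium/calmodulin-dependent kinase CAMK1D. The two segments are flanked and separated by attB1, attB2 and attB4 sites, consistent with the recorded Gateway cloning and suggesting a multi-fragment assembly in which the attB2 scar lies at the fusion junction. A V5 epitope tag is annotated after the insert; the record does not state whether it is in frame with the fusion. An EMCV IRES then allows translation of puromycin N-acetyltransferase from the same transcript, so transduced cells can be selected with puromycin, and a WPRE enhances transcript expression. Fragments of lac, SV40 and nef sequences are backbone remnants. The construct is intended for stable lentiviral expression of this fusion and comes from a study on the systematic functional annotation of somatic alterations in cancer.
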