Features (pLannotate 1.2.2; 29 found; start..end, strand, type, name):
    377..634     +  LTR            5' LTR (truncated): truncated 5' long terminal repeat (LTR) from HIV-1
    681..806     +  misc_feature   HIV-1 Ψ: packaging signal of human immunodeficiency virus type 1
    790..1128    +  CDS            HIV-1 gag (fragment): gag protein from human immunodeficiency virus 1; gag
   1303..1536    +  misc_feature   RRE: The Rev response element (RRE) of HIV-1 allows for Rev-dependent mRNA export from the nucleus to the cytoplasm.
   1913..2013    +  CDS            Rev (fragment): human immunodeficiency virus 1 (HIV-1) Rev protein; rev; enhances nuclear export of unspliced and incompletely spliced viral mRNAs
   2058..2175    +  misc_feature   cPPT/CTS: central polypurine tract and central termination sequence of HIV-1
   2223..3401    +  promoter       EF-1α promoter: strong constitutive promoter for human elongation factor EF-1α
   3422..3439    +  protein_bind   attB1 (fragment): mutant version of attB; core recombination site for the Gateway® BP reaction BP Clonase™
   3445..5187    +  CDS            IDE (fragment): IDE_HUMAN - Experimental evidence at protein level: Swiss-Prot protein existence level 1. (Microbial infection) The membrane-associated isoform acts as an entry receptor for varicella-zoster virus (VZV). From Homo sapiens (Human).
   5187..5207    -  protein_bind   attB2: mutant version of attB; core recombination site for the Gateway® BP reaction BP Clonase™
   5212..6066    +  CDS            CAMK1D (fragment): KCC1D_HUMAN - Also known as CAMKID. Experimental evidence at protein level: Swiss-Prot protein existence level 1. Calcium/calmodulin-dependent protein kinase that operates in the calcium-triggered CaMKK-CaMK1 signaling cascade and, upon calcium influx, activates CREB-dependent gene transcription, regulates calcium- mediated granulocyte function and respiratory burst and promotes basal dendritic growth of hippocampal neurons. In neutrophil cells, required for cytokine-induced proliferative responses and activation of the respiratory burst. Activates the transcription factor CREB1 in hippocampal
   6074..6092    -  protein_bind   attB4 (fragment): mutant version of attB; core recombination site for the Gateway® BP reaction BP Clonase™
   6148..6189    +  CDS            V5 tag: epitope tag from simian virus 5
   6315..6777    +  misc_feature   IRES: internal ribosome entry site (IRES) of the encephalomyocarditis virus (EMCV)
   6791..7388    +  CDS            PuroR (fragment): puromycin N-acetyltransferase; pac from Streptomyces; confers resistance to puromycin
   7404..7992    +  misc_feature   WPRE: woodchuck hepatitis virus posttranscriptional regulatory element
   8000..8065    +  CDS            nef (fragment): NEF_HV1Z2 - Experimental evidence at protein level: Swiss-Prot protein existence level 1. Extracellular Nef protein targets CD4(+) T-lymphocytes for apoptosis by interacting with CXCR4 surface receptors. From Human immunodeficiency virus type 1 group M subtype D (isolate Z2/CDC-Z34) (HIV-1).
   8067..8300    +  LTR            3' LTR (ΔU3): self-inactivating 3' long terminal repeat (LTR) from HIV-1
   8505..8609    +  promoter       AmpR promoter: bla
   8610..9470    +  CDS            AmpR: β-lactamase; bla; confers resistance to ampicillin, carbenicillin, and related antibiotics
   9641..10229   +  rep_origin     ori: high-copy-number ColE1/pMB1/pBR322/pUC origin of replication
  10412..10466   +  CDS            lacI (fragment): lac repressor; lacI; The lac repressor binds to the lac operator to inhibit transcription in E. coli. This inhibition can be relieved by adding lactose or isopropyl-β-D-thiogalactopyranoside (IPTG).
  10472..10565   +  rep_origin     SV40 ori (fragment): SV40 origin of replication
  10590..10627   +  CDS            lacI (fragment): lac repressor; lacI; The lac repressor binds to the lac operator to inhibit transcription in E. coli. This inhibition can be relieved by adding lactose or isopropyl-β-D-thiogalactopyranoside (IPTG).
  10640..10661   +  protein_bind   CAP binding site: CAP binding activates transcription in the presence of cAMP. E. coli catabolite activator protein
  10676..10706   +  promoter       lac promoter: promoter for the E. coli lac operon
  10710..10732   +  protein_bind   lac operator (fragment): The lac repressor binds to the lac operator to inhibit transcription in E. coli. This inhibition can be relieved by adding lactose or isopropyl-β-D-thiogalactopyranoside (IPTG). lac repressor encoded by lacI
  10764..10847   +  polyA_signal   SV40 poly(A) signal (fragment): SV40 polyadenylation signal
  11014..329     +  CDS            nef (fragment) (across the origin): NEF_HV1BR - Experimental evidence at protein level: Swiss-Prot protein existence level 1. Extracellular Nef protein targets CD4(+) T-lymphocytes for apoptosis by interacting with CXCR4 surface receptors (PubMed:14990729). From Human immunodeficiency virus type 1 group M subtype B (isolate BRU/LAI) (HIV-1).
>Addgene plasmid #116823 | pHAGE-IDE__CAMK1D | addgene full sequence | sequence record 241744 | Addgene NGS Result
TGGAAGGGCTAATTCACTCCCAAAGAAGACAAGATATCCTTGATCTGTGGATCTACCACACACAAGGCTA
CTTCCCTGATTAGCAGAACTACACACCAGGGCCAGGGGTCAGATATCCACTGACCTTTGGATGGTGCTAC
AAGCTAGTACCAGTTGAGCCAGATAAGGTAGAAGAGGCCAATAAAGGAGAGAACACCAGCTTGTTACACC
CTGTGAGCCTGCATGGGATGGATGACCCGGAGAGAGAAGTGTTAGAGTGGAGGTTTGACAGCCGCCTAGC
ATTTCATCACGTGGCCCGAGAGCTGCATCCGGAGTACTTCAAGAACTGCTGATATCGAGCTTGCTACAAG
GGACTTTCCGCTGGGGACTTTCCAGGGAGGCGTGGCCTGGGCGGGACTGGGGAGTGGCGAGCCCTCAGAT
CCTGCATATAAGCAGCTGCTTTTTGCCTGTACTGGGTCTCTCTGGTTAGACCAGATCTGAGCCTGGGAGC
TCTCTGGCTAACTAGGGAACCCACTGCTTAAGCCTCAATAAAGCTTGCCTTGAGTGCTTCAAGTAGTGTG
TGCCCGTCTGTTGTGTGACTCTGGTAACTAGAGATCCCTCAGACCCTTTTAGTCAGTGTGGAAAATCTCT
AGCAGTGGCGCCCGAACAGGGACTTGAAAGCGAAAGGGAAACCAGAGGAGCTCTCTCGACGCAGGACTCG
GCTTGCTGAAGCGCGCACGGCAAGAGGCGAGGGGCGGCGACTGGTGAGTACGCCAAAAATTTTGACTAGC
GGAGGCTAGAAGGAGAGAGATGGGTGCGAGAGCGTCAGTATTAAGCGGGGGAGAATTAGATCGCGATGGG
AAAAAATTCGGTTAAGGCCAGGGGGAAAGAAAAAATATAAATTAAAACATATAGTATGGGCAAGCAGGGA
GCTAGAACGATTCGCAGTTAATCCTGGCCTGTTAGAAACATCAGAAGGCTGTAGACAAATACTGGGACAG
CTACAACCATCCCTTCAGACAGGATCAGAAGAACTTAGATCATTATATAATACAGTAGCAACCCTCTATT
GTGTGCATCAAAGGATAGAGATAAAAGACACCAAGGAAGCTTTAGACAAGATAGAGGAAGAGCAAAACAA
AAGTAAGACCACCGCACAGCAAGCGGCCGGCCGCTGATCTTCAGACCTGGAGGAGGAGATATGAGGGACA
ATTGGAGAAGTGAATTATATAAATATAAAGTAGTAAAAATTGAACCATTAGGAGTAGCACCCACCAAGGC
AAAGAGAAGAGTGGTGCAGAGAGAAAAAAGAGCAGTGGGAATAGGAGCTTTGTTCCTTGGGTTCTTGGGA
GCAGCAGGAAGCACTATGGGCGCAGCGTCAATGACGCTGACGGTACAGGCCAGACAATTATTGTCTGGTA
TAGTGCAGCAGCAGAACAATTTGCTGAGGGCTATTGAGGCGCAACAGCATCTGTTGCAACTCACAGTCTG
GGGCATCAAGCAGCTCCAGGCAAGAATCCTGGCTGTGGAAAGATACCTAAAGGATCAACAGCTCCTGGGG
ATTTGGGGTTGCTCTGGAAAACTCATTTGCACCACTGCTGTGCCTTGGAATGCTAGTTGGAGTAATAAAT
CTCTGGAACAGATTTGGAATCACACGACCTGGATGGAGTGGGACAGAGAAATTAACAATTACACAAGCTT
AATACACTCCTTAATTGAAGAATCGCAAAACCAGCAAGAAAAGAATGAACAAGAATTATTGGAATTAGAT
AAATGGGCAAGTTTGTGGAATTGGTTTAACATAACAAATTGGCTGTGGTATATAAAATTATTCATAATGA
TAGTAGGAGGCTTGGTAGGTTTAAGAATAGTTTTTGCTGTACTTTCTATAGTGAATAGAGTTAGGCAGGG
ATATTCACCATTATCGTTTCAGACCCACCTCCCAACCCCGAGGGGACCCGACAGGCCCGAAGGAATAGAA
GAAGAAGGTGGAGAGAGAGACAGAGACAGATCCATTCGATTAGTGAACGGATCTCGACGGTATCGCCGAA
TTCACAAATGGCAGTATTCATCCACAATTTTAAAAGAAAAGGGGGGATTGGGGGGTACAGTGCAGGGGAA
AGAATAGTAGACATAATAGCAACAGACATACAAACTAAAGAATTACAAAAACAAATTACAAAAATTCAAA
ATTTTCGGGTTTATTACAGGGACAGCAGAGATCCAGTTTGGACTAGTCGTGAGGCTCCGGTGCCCGTCAG
TGGGCAGAGCGCACATCGCCCACAGTCCCCGAGAAGTTGGGGGGAGGGGTCGGCAATTGAACCGGTGCCT
AGAGAAGGTGGCGCGGGGTAAACTGGGAAAGTGATGTCGTGTACTGGCTCCGCCTTTTTCCCGAGGGTGG
GGGAGAACCGTATATAAGTGCAGTAGTCGCCGTGAACGTTCTTTTTCGCAACGGGTTTGCCGCCAGAACA
CAGGTAAGTGCCGTGTGTGGTTCCCGCGGGCCTGGCCTCTTTACGGGTTATGGCCCTTGCGTGCCTTGAA
TTACTTCCACCTGGCTGCAGTACGTGATTCTTGATCCCGAGCTTCGGGTTGGAAGTGGGTGGGAGAGTTC
GAGGCCTTGCGCTTAAGGAGCCCCTTCGCCTCGTGCTTGAGTTGAGGCCTGGCCTGGGCGCTGGGGCCGC
CGCGTGCGAATCTGGTGGCACCTTCGCGCCTGTCTCGCTGCTTTCGATAAGTCTCTAGCCATTTAAAATT
TTTGATGACCTGCTGCGACGCTTTTTTTCTGGCAAGATAGTCTTGTAAATGCGGGCCAAGATCTGCACAC
TGGTATTTCGGTTTTTGGGGCCGCGGGCGGCGACGGGGCCCGTGCGTCCCAGCGCACATGTTCGGCGAGG
CGGGGCCTGCGAGCGCGGCCACCGAGAATCGGACGGGGGTAGTCTCAAGCTGGCCGGCCTGCTCTGGTGC
CTGGCCTCGCGCCGCCGTGTATCGCCCCGCCCTGGGCGGCAAGGCTGGCCCGGTCGGCACCAGTTGCGTG
AGCGGAAAGATGGCCGCTTCCCGGCCCTGCTGCAGGGAGCTCAAAATGGAGGACGCGGCGCTCGGGAGAG
CGGGCGGGTGAGTCACCCACACAAAGGAAAAGGGCCTTTCCGTCCTCAGCCGTCGCTTCATGTGACTCCA
CGGAGTACCGGGCGCCGTCCAGGCACCTCGATTAGTTCTCGAGCTTTTGGAGTACGTCGTCTTTAGGTTG
GGGGGAGGGGTTTTATGCGATGGAGTTTCCCCACACTGAGTGGGTGGAGACTGAAGTTAGGCCAGCTTGG
CACTTGATGTAATTCTCCTTGGAATTTGCCCTTTTTGAGTTTGGATCTTGGTTCATTCTCAAGCCTCAGA
CAGTGGTTCAAAGTTTTTTTCTTCCATTTCAGGTGTCGTGAAGCGGCCCTGCAGATATCAACAAGTTTGT
ACAAAAAAGTTGGCATGCGGTACCGGCTAGCGTGGCTTCTGCACCCCGCACTGCCCAGCACCTTCCGCTC
AGTCCTCGGCGCCCGCCTGCCGCCTCCGGAGCGCCTGTGTGGTTTCCAAAAAAAGACTTACAGCAAAATG
AATAATCCAGCCATCAAGAGAATAGGAAATCACATTACCAAGTCTCCTGAAGACAAGCGAGAATATCGAG
GGCTAGAGCTGGCCAATGGTATCAAAGTACTTCTTATCAGTGATCCCACCACGGATAAGTCATCAGCAGC
ACTTGATGTGCACATAGGTTCATTGTCGGATCCTCCAAATATTGCTGGCTTAAGTCATTTTTGTGAACAT
ATGCTTTTTTTGGGAACAAAGAAATACCCTAAAGAAAATGAATACAGCCAGTTTCTCAGTGAGCATGCAG
GAAGTTCAAATGCCTTTACTAGTGGAGAGCATACCAATTACTATTTTGATGTTTCTCATGAACACCTAGA
AGGTGCCCTAGACAGGTTTGCACAGTTTTTTCTGTGCCCCTTGTTCGATGAAAGTTGCAAAGACAGAGAG
GTGAATGCAGTTGATTCAGAACATGAGAAGAATGTGATGAATGATGCCTGGAGACTCTTTCAATTGGAAA
AAGCTACAGGGAATCCTAAACACCCCTTCAGTAAATTTGGGACAGGTAACAAATATACTCTGGAGACTAG
ACCAAACCAAGAAGGCATTGATGTAAGACAAGAGCTACTGAAATTCCATTCTGCTTACTATTCATCCAAC
TTAATGGCTGTTTGTGTTTTAGGTCGAGAATCTTTAGATGACTTGACTAATCTGGTGGTAAAGTTATTTT
CTGAAGTAGAGAACAAAAATGTTCCATTGCCAGAATTTCCTGAACACCCTTTCCAAGAAGAACATCTTAA
ACAACTTTACAAAATAGTACCCATTAAAGATATTAGGAATCTCTATGTGACATTTCCCATACCTGACCTT
CAGAAATACTACAAATCAAATCCTGGTCATTATCTTGGTCATCTCATTGGGCATGAAGGTCCTGGAAGTC
TGTTATCAGAACTTAAGTCAAAGGGCTGGGTTAATACTCTTGTTGGTGGGCAGAAGGAAGGAGCCCGAGG
TTTTATGTTTTTTATCATTAATGTGGACTTGACCGAGGAAGGATTATTACATGTTGAAGATATAATTTTG
CACATGTTTCAATACATTCAGAAGTTACGTGCAGAAGGACCTCAAGAATGGGTTTTCCAAGAGTGCAAGG
ACTTGAATGCTGTTGCTTTTAGGTTTAAAGACAAAGAGAGGCCACGGGGCTATACATCTAAGATTGCAGG
AATATTGCATTATTATCCCCTAGAAGAGGTGCTCACAGCGGAATATTTACTGGAAGAATTTAGACCTGAC
TTAATAGAGATGGTTCTCGATAAACTCAGACCAGAAAATGTCCGGGTTGCCATAGTTTCTAAATCTTTTG
AAGGAAAAACTGATCGCACAGAAGAGTGGTATGGAACCCAGTACAAACAAGAAGCTATACCGGATGAAGT
CATCAAGAAATGGCAAAATGCTGACCTGAATGGGAAATTTAAACTTCCTACAAAGAATGAATTTATTCCT
ACGAATTTTGAGATTTTACCGTTAGAAAAAGAGGCGACACCATACCCTGCTCTTATTAAGGATACAGCTA
TGAGCAAACTTTGGTTCAAACAAGATGATAAGTTTTTTTTGCCGAAGGCTTGTCTCAACTTTGAATTTTT
CAGTCCCAGCTTTCTTGTACAAAGTGGTTCGGTGTCCGGTGGAGAGCTGTTTGACCGGATAGTGGAGAAG
GGGTTTTATACAGAGAAGGATGCCAGCACTCTGATCCGCCAAGTCTTGGACGCCGTGTACTATCTCCACA
GAATGGGCATCGTCCACAGAGACCTCAAGCCCGAAAATCTCTTGTACTACAGTCAAGATGAGGAGTCCAA
AATAATGATCAGTGACTTTGGATTGTCAAAAATGGAGGGCAAAGGAGATGTGATGTCCACTGCCTGTGGA
ACTCCAGGCTATGTCGCTCCTGAAGTCCTCGCCCAGAAACCTTACAGCAAAGCCGTTGACTGCTGGTCCA
TCGGAGTGATTGCCTACATCTTGCTCTGCGGCTACCCTCCTTTTTATGATGAAAATGACTCCAAGCTCTT
TGAGCAGATCCTCAAGGCGGAATATGAGTTTGACTCTCCCTACTGGGATGACATCTCCGACTCTGCAAAA
GACTTCATTCGGAACCTGATGGAGAAGGACCCGAATAAAAGATACACGTGTGAGCAGGCAGCTCGGCACC
CATGGATCGCTGGTGACACAGCCCTCAACAAAAACATCCACGAGTCCGTCAGCGCCCAGATCCGGAAAAA
CTTTGCCAAGAGCAAATGGAGACAAGCATTTAATGCCACGGCCGTCGTGAGACATATGAGAAAACTACAC
CTCGGCAGCAGCCTGGACAGTTCAAATGCAAGTGTTTCGAGCAGCCTCAGTTTGGCCAGCCAAAAAGACT
GTCTGGCACCTTCCACGCTCTGTAGTTTCATTTCTTCTTCGTCGGGGGTCTCAGGAGTTGGAGCCGAGCG
GAGACCCAGGCCCACCACTGTGACGGCAGTGCACTCTGGAAGCAAGTGACACCCAACTTTTCTATACAAA
GTGGTTGATATCCAGCACAGTGGCGGCCGCTCGAGTCTAGAGGGCCCGCGGTTCGAAGGTAAGCCTATCC
CTAACCCTCTCCTCGGTCTCGATTCTACGCGTACCGGTTAGTAATGAGATCCCTCCCCCCCCCCTAACGT
TACTGGCCGAAGCCGCTTGGAATAAGGCCGGTGTGCGTTTGTCTATATGTTATTTTCCACCATATTGCCG
TCTTTTGGCAATGTGAGGGCCCGGAAACCTGGCCCTGTCTTCTTGACGAGCATTCCTAGGGGTCTTTCCC
CTCTCGCCAAAGGAATGCAAGGTCTGTTGAATGTCGTGAAGGAAGCAGTTCCTCTGGAAGCTTCTTGAAG
ACAAACAACGTCTGTAGCGACCCTTTGCAGGCAGCGGAACCCCCCACCTGGCGACAGGTGCCTCTGCGGC
CAAAAGCCACGTGTATAAGATACACCTGCAAAGGCGGCACAACCCCAGTGCCACGTTGTGAGTTGGATAG
TTGTGGAAAGAGTCAAATGGCTCTCCTCAAGCGTATTCAACAAGGGGCTGAAGGATGCCCAGAAGGTACC
CCATTGTATGGGATCTGATCTGGGGCCTCGGTGCACATGCTTTACATGTGTTTAGTCGAGGTTAAAAAAA
CGTCTAGGCCCCCCGAACCACGGGGACGTGGTTTTCCTTTGAAAAACACGATGATAATATGGCCACACAT
ATGACCGAGTACAAGCCCACGGTGCGCCTCGCCACCCGCGACGACGTCCCCAGGGCCGTACGCACCCTCG
CCGCCGCGTTCGCCGACTACCCCGCCACGCGCCACACCGTCGATCCGGACCGCCACATCGAGCGGGTCAC
CGAGCTGCAAGAACTCTTCCTCACGCGCGTCGGGCTCGACATCGGCAAGGTGTGGGTCGCGGACGACGGC
GCCGCGGTGGCGGTCTGGACCACGCCGGAGAGCGTCGAAGCGGGGGCGGTGTTCGCCGAGATCGGCCCGC
GCATGGCCGAGTTGAGCGGTTCCCGGCTGGCCGCGCAGCAACAGATGGAAGGCCTCCTGGCGCCGCACCG
GCCCAAGGAGCCCGCGTGGTTCCTGGCCACCGTCGGCGTCTCGCCCGACCACCAGGGCAAGGGTCTGGGC
AGCGCCGTCGTGCTCCCCGGAGTGGAGGCGGCCGAGCGCGCCGGGGTGCCCGCCTTCCTGGAGACCTCCG
CGCCCCGCAACCTCCCCTTCTACGAGCGGCTCGGCTTCACCGTCACCGCCGACGTCGAGGTGCCCGAAGG
ACCGCGCACCTGGTGCATGACCCGCAAGCCCGGTGCCTAAATCGATAGATCCTAATCAACCTCTGGATTA
CAAAATTTGTGAAAGATTGACTGGTATTCTTAACTATGTTGCTCCTTTTACGCTATGTGGATACGCTGCT
TTAATGCCTTTGTATCATGCTATTGCTTCCCGTATGGCTTTCATTTTCTCCTCCTTGTATAAATCCTGGT
TGCTGTCTCTTTATGAGGAGTTGTGGCCCGTTGTCAGGCAACGTGGCGTGGTGTGCACTGTGTTTGCTGA
CGCAACCCCCACTGGTTGGGGCATTGCCACCACCTGTCAGCTCCTTTCCGGGACTTTCGCTTTCCCCCTC
CCTATTGCCACGGCGGAACTCATCGCCGCCTGCCTTGCCCGCTGCTGGACAGGGGCTCGGCTGTTGGGCA
CTGACAATTCCGTGGTGTTGTCGGGGAAATCATCGTCCTTTCCTTGGCTGCTCGCCTGTGTTGCCACCTG
GATTCTGCGCGGGACGTCCTTCTGCTACGTCCCTTCGGCCCTCAATCCAGCGGACCTTCCTTCCCGCGGC
CTGCTGCCGGCTCTGCGGCCTCTTCCGCGTCTTCGCCTTCGCCCTCAGACGAGTCGGATCTCCCTTTGGG
CCGCCTCCCCGCCTGAGATCCTTTAAGACCAATGACTTACAAGGCAGCTGTAGATCTTAGCCACTTTTTA
AAAGAAAAGGGGGGACTGGAAGGGCTAATTCACTCCCAACGAAGACAAGATCTGCTTTTTGCTTGTACTG
GGTCTCTCTGGTTAGACCAGATCTGAGCCTGGGAGCTCTCTGGCTAACTAGGGAACCCACTGCTTAAGCC
TCAATAAAGCTTGCCTTGAGTGCTTCAAGTAGTGTGTGCCCGTCTGTTGTGTGACTCTGGTAACTAGAGA
TCCCTCAGACCCTTTTAGTCAGTGTGGAAAATCTCTAGCAGTAGTAGTTCATGTCATCTTATTATTCAGT
ATTTATAACTTGCAAAGAAATGAATATCAGAGAGTGAGAGGCCCGGGTTAATTAAGGAAAGGGCTAGATC
ATTCTTGAAGACGAAAGGGCCTCGTGATACGCCTATTTTTATAGGTTAATGTCATGATAATAATGGTTTC
TTAGACGTCAGGTGGCACTTTTCGGGGAAATGTGCGCGGAACCCCTATTTGTTTATTTTTCTAAATACAT
TCAAATATGTATCCGCTCATGAGACAATAACCCTGATAAATGCTTCAATAATATTGAAAAAGGAAGAGTA
TGAGTATTCAACATTTCCGTGTCGCCCTTATTCCCTTTTTTGCGGCATTTTGCCTTCCTGTTTTTGCTCA
CCCAGAAACGCTGGTGAAAGTAAAAGATGCTGAAGATCAGTTGGGTGCACGAGTGGGTTACATCGAACTG
GATCTCAACAGCGGTAAGATCCTTGAGAGTTTTCGCCCCGAAGAACGTTTTCCAATGATGAGCACTTTTA
AAGTTCTGCTATGTGGCGCGGTATTATCCCGTGTTGACGCCGGGCAAGAGCAACTCGGTCGCCGCATACA
CTATTCTCAGAATGACTTGGTTGAGTACTCACCAGTCACAGAAAAGCATCTTACGGATGGCATGACAGTA
AGAGAATTATGCAGTGCTGCCATAACCATGAGTGATAACACTGCGGCCAACTTACTTCTGACAACGATCG
GAGGACCGAAGGAGCTAACCGCTTTTTTGCACAACATGGGGGATCATGTAACTCGCCTTGATCGTTGGGA
ACCGGAGCTGAATGAAGCCATACCAAACGACGAGCGTGACACCACGATGCCTGTAGCAATGGCAACAACG
TTGCGCAAACTATTAACTGGCGAACTACTTACTCTAGCTTCCCGGCAACAATTAATAGACTGGATGGAGG
CGGATAAAGTTGCAGGACCACTTCTGCGCTCGGCCCTTCCGGCTGGCTGGTTTATTGCTGATAAATCTGG
AGCCGGTGAGCGTGGGTCTCGCGGTATCATTGCAGCACTGGGGCCAGATGGTAAGCCCTCCCGTATCGTA
GTTATCTACACGACGGGGAGTCAGGCAACTATGGATGAACGAAATAGACAGATCGCTGAGATAGGTGCCT
CACTGATTAAGCATTGGTAACTGTCAGACCAAGTTTACTCATATATACTTTAGATTGATTTAAAACTTCA
TTTTTAATTTAAAAGGATCTAGGTGAAGATCCTTTTTGATAATCTCATGACCAAAATCCCTTAACGTGAG
TTTTCGTTCCACTGAGCGTCAGACCCCGTAGAAAAGATCAAAGGATCTTCTTGAGATCCTTTTTTTCTGC
GCGTAATCTGCTGCTTGCAAACAAAAAAACCACCGCTACCAGCGGTGGTTTGTTTGCCGGATCAAGAGCT
ACCAACTCTTTTTCCGAAGGTAACTGGCTTCAGCAGAGCGCAGATACCAAATACTGTTCTTCTAGTGTAG
CCGTAGTTAGGCCACCACTTCAAGAACTCTGTAGCACCGCCTACATACCTCGCTCTGCTAATCCTGTTAC
CAGTGGCTGCTGCCAGTGGCGATAAGTCGTGTCTTACCGGGTTGGACTCAAGACGATAGTTACCGGATAA
GGCGCAGCGGTCGGGCTGAACGGGGGGTTCGTGCACACAGCCCAGCTTGGAGCGAACGACCTACACCGAA
CTGAGATACCTACAGCGTGAGCTATGAGAAAGCGCCACGCTTCCCGAAGGGAGAAAGGCGGACAGGTATC
CGGTAAGCGGCAGGGTCGGAACAGGAGAGCGCACGAGGGAGCTTCCAGGGGGAAACGCCTGGTATCTTTA
TAGTCCTGTCGGGTTTCGCCACCTCTGACTTGAGCGTCGATTTTTGTGATGCTCGTCAGGGGGGCGGAGC
CTATGGAAAAACGCCAGCAACGCGGCCTTTTTACGGTTCCTGGCCTTTTGCTGGCCTTTTGCTCACATGT
TCTTTCCTGCGTTATCCCCTGATTCTGTGGATAACCGTATTACCGCCTTTGAGTGAGCTGATACCGCTCG
CCGCAGCCGAACGACCGAGCGCAGCGAGTCAGTGAGCGAGGAAGCGGAAGAGCGCCCAATACGCAAACCG
CCTCTCCCCGCGCGTTGGCCGATTCATTAATGCAGCAAGCTCATGGCTGACTAATTTTTTTTATTTATGC
AGAGGCCGAGGCCGCCTCGGCCTCTGAGCTATTCCAGAAGTAGTGAGGAGGCTTTTTTGGAGGCCTAGGC
TTTTGCAAAAAGCTCCCCGTGGCACGACAGGTTTCCCGACTGGAAAGCGGGCAGTGAGCGCAACGCAATT
AATGTGAGTTAGCTCACTCATTAGGCACCCCAGGCTTTACACTTTATGCTTCCGGCTCGTATGTTGTGTG
GAATTGTGAGCGGATAACAATTTCACACAGGAAACAGCTATGACATGATTACGAATTTCACAAATAAAGC
ATTTTTTTCACTGCATTCTAGTTGTGGTTTGTCCAAACTCATCAATGTATCTTATCATGTCTGGATCAAC
TGGATAACTCAAGCTAACCAAAATCATCCCAAACTTCCCACCCCATACCCTATTACCACTGCCAATTACC
TGTGGTTTCATTTACTCTAAACCTGTGATTCCTCTGAATTATTTTCATTTTAAAGAAATTGTATTTGTTA
AATATGTACTACAAACTTAGTAGT
