>Addgene plasmid #116823 | pHAGE-IDE__CAMK1D | depositor partial sequence | sequence record 219699 | insert
ATGCGGTACCGGCTAGCGTGGCTTCTGCACCCCGCACTGCCCAGCACCTTCCGCTCAGTCCTCGGCGCCC
GCCTGCCGCCTCCGGAGCGCCTGTGTGGTTTCCAAAAAAAGACTTACAGCAAAATGAATAATCCAGCCAT
CAAGAGAATAGGAAATCACATTACCAAGTCTCCTGAAGACAAGCGAGAATATCGAGGGCTAGAGCTGGCC
AATGGTATCAAAGTACTTCTTATCAGTGATCCCACCACGGATAAGTCATCAGCAGCACTTGATGTGCACA
TAGGTTCATTGTCGGATCCTCCAAATATTGCTGGCTTAAGTCATTTTTGTGAACATATGCTTTTTTTGGG
AACAAAGAAATACCCTAAAGAAAATGAATACAGCCAGTTTCTCAGTGAGCATGCAGGAAGTTCAAATGCC
TTTACTAGTGGAGAGCATACCAATTACTATTTTGATGTTTCTCATGAACACCTAGAAGGTGCCCTAGACA
GGTTTGCACAGTTTTTTCTGTGCCCCTTGTTCGATGAAAGTTGCAAAGACAGAGAGGTGAATGCAGTTGA
TTCAGAACATGAGAAGAATGTGATGAATGATGCCTGGAGACTCTTTCAATTGGAAAAAGCTACAGGGAAT
CCTAAACACCCCTTCAGTAAATTTGGGACAGGTAACAAATATACTCTGGAGACTAGACCAAACCAAGAAG
GCATTGATGTAAGACAAGAGCTACTGAAATTCCATTCTGCTTACTATTCATCCAACTTAATGGCTGTTTG
TGTTTTAGGTCGAGAATCTTTAGATGACTTGACTAATCTGGTGGTAAAGTTATTTTCTGAAGTAGAGAAC
AAAAATGTTCCATTGCCAGAATTTCCTGAACACCCTTTCCAAGAAGAACATCTTAAACAACTTTACAAAA
TAGTACCCATTAAAGATATTAGGAATCTCTATGTGACATTTCCCATACCTGACCTTCAGAAATACTACAA
ATCAAATCCTGGTCATTATCTTGGTCATCTCATTGGGCATGAAGGTCCTGGAAGTCTGTTATCAGAACTT
AAGTCAAAGGGCTGGGTTAATACTCTTGTTGGTGGGCAGAAGGAAGGAGCCCGAGGTTTTATGTTTTTTA
TCATTAATGTGGACTTGACCGAGGAAGGATTATTACATGTTGAAGATATAATTTTGCACATGTTTCAATA
CATTCAGAAGTTACGTGCAGAAGGACCTCAAGAATGGGTTTTCCAAGAGTGCAAGGACTTGAATGCTGTT
GCTTTTAGGTTTAAAGACAAAGAGAGGCCACGGGGCTATACATCTAAGATTGCAGGAATATTGCATTATT
ATCCCCTAGAAGAGGTGCTCACAGCGGAATATTTACTGGAAGAATTTAGACCTGACTTAATAGAGATGGT
TCTCGATAAACTCAGACCAGAAAATGTCCGGGTTGCCATAGTTTCTAAATCTTTTGAAGGAAAAACTGAT
CGCACAGAAGAGTGGTATGGAACCCAGTACAAACAAGAAGCTATACCGGATGAAGTCATCAAGAAATGGC
AAAATGCTGACCTGAATGGGAAATTTAAACTTCCTACAAAGAATGAATTTATTCCTACGAATTTTGAGAT
TTTACCGTTAGAAAAAGAGGCGACACCATACCCTGCTCTTATTAAGGATACAGCTATGAGCAAACTTTGG
TTCAAACAAGATGATAAGTTTTTTTTGCCGAAGGCTTGTCTCAACTTTGAATTTTTCAGTCCCAGCTTTC
TTGTACAAAGTGGTTCGGTGTCCGGTGGAGAGCTGTTTGACCGGATAGTGGAGAAGGGGTTTTATACAGA
GAAGGATGCCAGCACTCTGATCCGCCAAGTCTTGGACGCCGTGTACTATCTCCACAGAATGGGCATCGTC
CACAGAGACCTCAAGCCCGAAAATCTCTTGTACTACAGTCAAGATGAGGAGTCCAAAATAATGATCAGTG
ACTTTGGATTGTCAAAAATGGAGGGCAAAGGAGATGTGATGTCCACTGCCTGTGGAACTCCAGGCTATGT
CGCTCCTGAAGTCCTCGCCCAGAAACCTTACAGCAAAGCCGTTGACTGCTGGTCCATCGGAGTGATTGCC
TACATCTTGCTCTGCGGCTACCCTCCTTTTTATGATGAAAATGACTCCAAGCTCTTTGAGCAGATCCTCA
AGGCGGAATATGAGTTTGACTCTCCCTACTGGGATGACATCTCCGACTCTGCAAAAGACTTCATTCGGAA
CCTGATGGAGAAGGACCCGAATAAAAGATACACGTGTGAGCAGGCAGCTCGGCACCCATGGATCGCTGGT
GACACAGCCCTCAACAAAAACATCCACGAGTCCGTCAGCGCCCAGATCCGGAAAAACTTTGCCAAGAGCA
AATGGAGACAAGCATTTAATGCCACGGCCGTCGTGAGACATATGAGAAAACTACACCTCGGCAGCAGCCT
GGACAGTTCAAATGCAAGTGTTTCGAGCAGCCTCAGTTTGGCCAGCCAAAAAGACTGTCTGGCACCTTCC
ACGCTCTGTAGTTTCATTTCTTCTTCGTCGGGGGTCTCAGGAGTTGGAGCCGAGCGGAGACCCAGGCCCA
CCACTGTGACGGCAGTGCACTCTGGAAGCAAG
